>Addgene plasmid #231763 | pCaggs-mGold2s | addgene full sequence | sequence record 463671 | Addgene NGS Result
GAAGATCCTTTGATCTTTTCTACGGGGTCTGACGCTCAGTGGAACGAAAACTCACGTTAAGGGATTTTGG
TCATGAGATTATCAAAAAGGATCTTCACCTAGATCCTTTTAAATTAAAAATGAAGTTTTAAATCAATCTA
AAGTATATATGAGTAAACTTGGTCTGACAGTTACCAATGCTTAATCAGTGAGGCACCTATCTCAGCGATC
TGTCTATTTCGTTCATCCATAGTTGCCTGACTCCCCGTCGTGTAGATAACTACGATACGGGAGGGCTTAC
CATCTGGCCCCAGTGCTGCAATGATACCGCGAGACCCACGCTCACCGGCTCCAGATTTATCAGCAATAAA
CCAGCCAGCCGGAAGGGCCGAGCGCAGAAGTGGTCCTGCAACTTTATCCGCCTCCATCCAGTCTATTAAT
TGTTGCCGGGAAGCTAGAGTAAGTAGTTCGCCAGTTAATAGTTTGCGCAACGTTGTTGCCATTGCTACAG
GCATCGTGGTGTCACGCTCGTCGTTTGGTATGGCTTCATTCAGCTCCGGTTCCCAACGATCAAGGCGAGT
TACATGATCCCCCATGTTGTGCAAAAAAGCGGTTAGCTCCTTCGGTCCTCCGATCGTTGTCAGAAGTAAG
TTGGCCGCAGTGTTATCACTCATGGTTATGGCAGCACTGCATAATTCTCTTACTGTCATGCCATCCGTAA
GATGCTTTTCTGTGACTGGTGAGTACTCAACCAAGTCATTCTGAGAATAGTGTATGCGGCGACCGAGTTG
CTCTTGCCCGGCGTCAATACGGGATAATACCGCGCCACATAGCAGAACTTTAAAAGTGCTCATCATTGGA
AAACGTTCTTCGGGGCGAAAACTCTCAAGGATCTTACCGCTGTTGAGATCCAGTTCGATGTAACCCACTC
GTGCACCCAACTGATCTTCAGCATCTTTTACTTTCACCAGCGTTTCTGGGTGAGCAAAAACAGGAAGGCA
AAATGCCGCAAAAAAGGGAATAAGGGCGACACGGAAATGTTGAATACTCATACTCTTCCTTTTTCAATAT
TATTGAAGCATTTATCAGGGTTATTGTCTCATGAGCGGATACATATTTGAATGTATTTAGAAAAATAAAC
AAATAGGGGTTCCGCGCACATTTCCCCGAAAAGTGCCACCTGACGTCGACATTGATTATTGACTAGTTAT
TAATAGTAATCAATTACGGGGTCATTAGTTCATAGCCCATATATGGAGTTCCGCGTTACATAACTTACGG
TAAATGGCCCGCCTGGCTGACCGCCCAACGACCCCCGCCCATTGACGTCAATAATGACGTATGTTCCCAT
AGTAACGCCAATAGGGACTTTCCATTGACGTCAATGGGTGGAGTATTTACGGTAAACTGCCCACTTGGCA
GTACATCAAGTGTATCATATGCCAAGTACGCCCCCTATTGACGTCAATGACGGTAAATGGCCCGCCTGGC
ATTATGCCCAGTACATGACCTTATGGGACTTTCCTACTTGGCAGTACATCTACGTATTAGTCATCGCTAT
TACCATGGTCGAGGTGAGCCCCACGTTCTGCTTCACTCTCCCCATCTCCCCCCCCTCCCCACCCCCAATT
TTGTATTTATTTATTTTTTAATTATTTTGTGCAGCGATGGGGGCGGGGGGGGGGGGGGSGCGCCAGGCGG
GGCGGGGCGGGGCGAGGGGCGGGGCGGGGCGAGGCGGAGAGGTGCGGCGGCAGCCAATCAGAGCGGCGCG
CTCCGAAAGTTTCCTTTTATGGCGAGGCGGCGGCGGCGGCGGCCCTATAAAAAGCGAAGCGCGCGGCGGG
CGGGAGTCGCTGCGCGCTGCCTTCGCCCCGTGCCCCGCTCCGCCGCCGCCTCGCGCCGCCCGCCCCGGCT
CTGACTGACCGCGTTACTCCCACAGGTGAGCGGGCGGGACGGCCCTTCTCCTCCGGGCTGTAATTAGCGC
TTGGTTTAATGACGGCTTGTTTCTTTTCTGTGGCTGCGTGAAAGCCTTGAGGGGCTCCGGGAGGGCCCTT
TGTGCGGGGGGAGCGGCTCGGGGGGTGCGTGCGTGTGTGTGTGCGTGGGGAGCGCCGCGTGCGGCTCCGC
GCTGCCCGGCGGCTGTGAGCGCTGCGGGCGCGGCGCGGGGCTTTGTGCGCTCCGCAGTGTGCGCGAGGGG
AGCGCGGCCGGGGGCGGTGCCCCGCGGTGCGGGGGGGGCTGCGAGGGGAACAAAGGCTGCGTGCGGGGTG
TGTGCGTGGGGGGGTGAGCAGGGGGTGTGGGCGCGTCGGTCGGGCTGCAACCCCCCCTGCACCCCCCTCC
CCGAGTTGCTGAGCACGGCCCGGCTTCGGGTGCGGGGCTCCGTACGGGGCGTGGCGCGGGGCTCGCCGTG
CCGGGCGGGGGGTGGCGGCAGGTGGGGGTGCCGGGCGGGGCGGGGCCGCCTCGGGCCGGGGAGGGCTCGG
GGGAGGGGCGCGGCGGCCCCCGGAGCGCCGGCGGCTGTCGAGGCGCGGCGAGCCGCAGCCATTGCCTTTT
ATGGTAATCGTGCGAGAGGGCGCAGGGACTTCCTTTGTCCCAAATCTGTGCGGAGCCGAAATCTGGGAGG
CGCCGCCGCACCCCCTCTAGCGGGCGCGGGGCGAAGCGGTGCGGCGCCGGCAGGAAGGAAATGGGCGGGG
AGGGCCTTCGTGCGTCGCCGCGCCGCCGTCCCCTTCTCCCTCTCCAGCCTCGGGGCTGTCCGCGGGGGGA
CGGCTGCCTTCGGGGGGGACGGGGCAGGGCGGGGTTCGGCTTCTGGCGTGTGACCGGCGGCTCTAGAGCC
TCTGCTAACCATGTTCATGCCTTCTTCTTTTTCCTACAGCTCCTGGGCAACGTGCTGGTTATTGTGCTGT
CTCATCATTTTGGCAAAGAATTCCTCGAGGAATTCACTCCTCAGGTGCAGGCTGCCTATCAGAAGGTGGT
GGCTGGTGTGGCCAATGCCCTGGCTCACAAATACCACTGAGATCTGCATGAGCTAGCCGCCACCATGGCG
AGCAAGGGCGAGGAGCTGTTCACCGGGGTGGTGCCCATCCTGGTCGAGCTGGACGGCGACATAAACGGCC
ACAAGTTCAGCGTGTCCGGCGAGGGCGAGGGCGATGCCACCTACGGCAAGCTGACCCTGAAGTTCATCTG
CACCACCGGCAAGCTGCCCGTGCCCTGGCCCACCCTCGTGACCAGCCTGGGCTACGGCCTGCAGTGCTTC
GCCCGCTACCCCGACAACATGAAGCGGCACGACTTCTTCAAGTCCGCCATGCCCGAAGGCTACGTCCAGG
AGCGCACCATCTTCTTCGAGGACGACGGCAACTACAAGACCCGCGCCGAGGTGAAGTTTGAGGGCGGCAC
CCTGGTGAACCGCGTCGAGCTGAAGGGCATCGACTTCAAGGAGGACGGCAACATCCTGGGGCACAAGCTG
GAGTACAACTACAACTGCCACAACGTCTTTATCACCGCCGACAGGCAGCAGAACGGCATCAAGGTCAACT
TCAAGATCCGCCACAACATCGAGGTCGGCGGCGTGCAGCTCGCCGACCACTACCAGCAGAACACCCCCAT
CGGCGACGGCCCCGTGCTGCTGCCCGACAACCACTACCTGAGCTACCAGTCCAAGCTGAGCAAAGACCCC
AACGAGAAGCGCGATCACATGGTCCTGCTGGAGTTCGTGACCGCCGCCGGGATCACTCTCAGCATGGACG
AGCTGTACAAGTAATGAAAGCTTGGTACCGAGCTCGGATCCACTAGTCCAGTGTGGTGGAATTCTGCAGA
TATCCAGCACAGTGGCGGCCGCTCGAGTCTAGAGGGCCCGTTTAAACCCGCTGATCAGCCTCGACTGTGC
CTTCTAGTTGCCAGCCATCTGTTGTTTGCCCCTCCCCCGTGCCTTCCTTGACCCTGGAAGGTGCCACTCC
CACTGTCCTTTCCTAATAAAATGAGGAAATTGCATCGCATTGTCTGAGTAGGTGTCATTCTATTCTGGGG
GGTGGGGTGGGGCAGGACAGCAAGGGGGAGGATTGGGAAGACAATAGCAGGCATGCTGGGGATGCGGTGG
GCTCTATGGCTTCTGAGGCGGAAAGAACCAGCTGGGGCTCTAGGGGGTATCCCC
[124 nt withheld, positions 4115-4238]
C
[91 nt withheld, positions 4240-4330]
A
[49 nt withheld, positions 4332-4380]
CCTTTGACGTTGGAGTCCACGTTCTTT
[37 nt withheld, positions 4408-4444]
ACCCTATCTCGGTCTATTCTTTTGATTTATAAGGGATTTTGCCGATTTCGGCCTATTGGTTAAAAAATGA
GCTGATTTAACAAAAATTTAACGCGAATTAATTCTGTGGAATGTGTGTCAGTTAGGGTGTGGAAAGTCCC
CAGGCTCCCCAGCAGGCAGAAGTATGCAAAGCATGCATCTCAATTAGTCAGCAACCAGGTGTGGAAAGTC
CCCAGGCTCCCCAGCAGGCAGAAGTATGCAAAGCATGCATCTCAATTAGTCAGCAACCATAGTCCCGCCC
CTAACTCCGCCCATCCCGCCCCTAACTCCGCCCAGTTCCGCCCATTCTCCGCCCCATGGCTGACTAATTT
TTTTTATTTATGCAGAGGCCGAGGCCGCCTCTGCCTCTGAGCTATTCCAGAAGTAGTGAGGAGGCTTTTT
TGGAGGCCTAGGCTTTTGCAAAAAGCTCCCGCATGACCGAGTACAAGCCCACGGTGCGCCTCGCCACCCG
CGACGACGTCCCCAGGGCCGTACGCACCCTCGCCGCCGCGTTCGCCGACTACCCCGCCACGCGCCACACC
GTCGATCCGGACCGCCACATCGAGCGGGTCACCGAGCTGCAAGAACTCTTCCTCACGCGCGTCGGGCTCG
ACATCGGCAAGGTGTGGGTCGCGGACGACGGCGCCGCGGTGGCGGTCTGGACCACGCCGGAGAGCGTCGA
AGCGGGGGCGGTGTTCGCCGAGATCGGCCCGCGCATGGCCGAGTTGAGCGGTTCCCGGCTGGCCGCGCAG
CAACAGATGGAAGGCCTCCTGGCGCCGCACCGGCCCAAGGAGCCCGCGTGGTTCCTGGCCACCGTCGGCG
TCTCGCCCGACCACCAGGGCAAGGGTCTGGGCAGCGCCGTCGTGCTCCCCGGAGTGGAGGCGGCCGAGCG
CGCCGGGGTGCCCGCCTTCCTGGAGACCTCCGCGCCCCGCAACCTCCCCTTCTACGAGCGGCTCGGCTTC
ACCGTCACCGCCGACGTCGAGGTGCCCGAAGGACCGCGCACCTGGTGCATGACCCGCAAGCCCGGTGCCT
GATTCGAAATGACCGACCAAGCGACGCCCAACCTGCCATCACGAGATTTCGATTCCACCGCCGCCTTCTA
TGAAAGGTTGGGCTTCGGAATCGTTTTCCGGGACGCCGGCTGGATGATCCTCCAGCGCGGGGATCTCATG
CTGGAGTTCTTCGCCCACCCCAACTTGTTTATTGCAGCTTATAATGGTTACAAATAAAGCAATAGCATCA
CAAATTTCACAAATAAAGCATTTTTTTCACTGCATTCTAGTTGTGGTTTGTCCAAACTCATCAATGTATC
TTATCATGTCTGTATACCGTCGACCTCTAGCTAGAGCTTGGCGTAATCATGGTCATAGCTGTTTCCTGTG
TGAAATTGTTATCCGCTCACAATTCCACACAACATACGAGCCGGAAGCATAAAGTGTAAAGCCTGGGGTG
CCTAATGAGTGAGCTAACTCACATTAATTGCGTTGCGCTCACTGCCCGCTTTCCAGTCGGGAAACCTGTC
GTGCCAGCTGCATTAATGAATCGGCCAACGCGCGGGGAGAGGCGGTTTGCGTATTGGGCGCTCTTCCGCT
TCCTCGCTCACTGACTCGCTGCGCTCGGTCGTTCGGCTGCGGCGAGCGGTATCAGCTCACTCAAAGGCGG
TAATACGGTTATCCACAGAATCAGGGGATAACGCAGGAAAGAACATGTGAGCAAAAGGCCAGCAAAAGGC
CAGGAACCGTAAAAAGGCCGCGTTGCTGGCGTTTTTCCATAGGCTCCGCCCCCCTGACGAGCATCACAAA
AATCGACGCTCAAGTCAGAGGTGGCGAAACCCGACAGGACTATAAAGATACCAGGCGTTTCCCCCTGGAA
GCTCCCTCGTGCGCTCTCCTGTTCCGACCCTGCCGCTTACCGGATACCTGTCCGCCTTTCTCCCTTCGGG
AAGCGTGGCGCTTTCTCATAGCTCACGCTGTAGGTATCTCAGTTCGGTGTAGGTCGTTCGCTCCAAGCTG
GGCTGTGTGCACGAACCCCCCGTTCAGCCCGACCGCTGCGCCTTATCCGGTAACTATCGTCTTGAGTCCA
ACCCGGTAAGACACGACTTATCGCCACTGGCAGCAGCCACTGGTAACAGGATTAGCAGAGCGAGGTATGT
AGGCGGTGCTACAGAGTTCTTGAAGTGGTGGCCTAACTACGGCTACACTAGAAGAACAGTATTTGGTATC
TGCGCTCTGCTGAAGCCAGTTACCTTCGGAAAAAGAGTTGGTAGCTCTTGATCCGGCAAACAAACCACCG
CTGGTAGCGGTGGTTTTTTTGTTTGCAAGCAGCAGATTACGCGCAGAAAAAAAGGATCTCAA
Features (pLannotate 1.2.2; 19 found; start..end, strand, type, name):
    171..1031    -  CDS            AmpR: β-lactamase; bla; confers resistance to ampicillin, carbenicillin, and related antibiotics
   1032..1136    -  promoter       AmpR promoter: bla
   1168..1547    +  enhancer       CMV enhancer: human cytomegalovirus immediate early enhancer
   1549..1822    +  promoter       chicken β-actin promoter: No description available
   1823..2839    +  intron         chimeric intron: chimera between introns from chicken β-actin and rabbit β-globin
   2843..2977    +  CDS            HBB: HBB_COLGU - Experimental evidence at transcript level: Swiss-Prot protein existence level 2. Involved in oxygen transport from the lung to the various peripheral tissues. From Colobus guereza (Mantled guereza) (Eastern black-and-white colobus monkey).
   3005..3724    +  CDS            mGold: photostable derivative of mVenus (Lee et al., 2020) mammalian codon-optimized
   3845..4069    +  polyA_signal   bGH poly(A) signal: bovine growth hormone polyadenylation signal
   4073..4094    +  promoter       SV40 promoter (fragment): SV40 enhancer and early promoter
   4115..4543    +  rep_origin     f1 ori (sequence partly withheld): f1 bacteriophage origin of replication; arrow indicates direction of (+) strand synthesis
   4557..4886    +  promoter       SV40 promoter: SV40 enhancer and early promoter
   4897..5496    +  CDS            PuroR: puromycin N-acetyltransferase; pac from Streptomyces alboniger; confers resistance to puromycin
   5503..5661    +  CDS            ble (fragment): BLE_KLEPN - Experimental evidence at protein level: Swiss-Prot protein existence level 1. Binding protein with a strong affinity to the bleomycin family of antibiotics. Binds to CL990; an antimitotic-antibiotic compound. From Klebsiella pneumoniae.
   5656..5777    +  polyA_signal   SV40 poly(A) signal: SV40 polyadenylation signal
   5850..5866    -  protein_bind   lac operator: The lac repressor binds to the lac operator to inhibit transcription in E. coli. This inhibition can be relieved by adding lactose or isopropyl-β-D-thiogalactopyranoside (IPTG). lac repressor encoded by lacI
   5874..5904    -  promoter       lac promoter: promoter for the E. coli lac operon
   5919..5940    -  protein_bind   CAP binding site: CAP binding activates transcription in the presence of cAMP. E. coli catabolite activator protein
   5953..6045    -  CDS            lacI (fragment): lac repressor; lacI; The lac repressor binds to the lac operator to inhibit transcription in E. coli. This inhibition can be relieved by adding lactose or isopropyl-β-D-thiogalactopyranoside (IPTG).
   6228..6816    -  rep_origin     ori: high-copy-number ColE1/pMB1/pBR322/pUC origin of replication
