[The description below was written by a language model from this plasmid's Addgene catalogue record and pLannotate feature annotations shown in this document.]
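Description:
pCaggs-mGold2s is a mammalian expression plasmid of about 6.8 kb, built on the pCaggs backbone, that drives constitutive expression of the yellow fluorescent protein mGold2s. It is propagated in E. coli as a high-copy plasmid through a ColE1/pUC-type origin and selected with ampicillin via the β-lactamase gene. An f1 phage origin is also present, along with residual lac promoter/operator and lacI fragments that are backbone remnants with no evident role in the payload.

The 720 bp synthetic insert, cloned between NheI and HindIII sites that both remain intact, sits downstream of the CAG regulatory unit: the human CMV immediate-early enhancer, the chicken β-actin promoter, and a chimeric β-actin/β-globin intron, a combination that gives strong, broadly active transcription in mammalian cells. A short stretch annotated as a β-globin coding match lies just after the intron and most likely reflects globin-derived sequence belonging to the CAG cassette rather than a separate gene. Transcripts terminate at the bovine growth hormone polyadenylation signal. The annotation software labels the open reading frame as mGold, its parent. According to the record, mGold2s is mGold, itself a photostable mVenus derivative, carrying fourteen additional substitutions.

A second cassette places puromycin N-acetyltransferase under the SV40 early promoter with an SV40 poly(A) signal, followed by a leftover ble fragment. This should permit puromycin selection of transfected cells, although the catalogue entry does not list a mammalian marker. The plasmid is intended for expressing mGold2s in mammalian cells, and the associated work concerns bright, photostable yellow fluorescent proteins for extended imaging.
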