Addgene plasmid #231763: pCaggs-mGold2s
Purpose: Expression of mGold2s in mammalian cells
Depositing lab: Francois St-Pierre. Depositing organization: Baylor College of Medicine. Publication: Bright and photostable yellow fluorescent proteins for extended imaging. Lee J, Lai S, Yang S, Zhao S, Blanco FA, Lyons AC, Merino-Urteaga R, Ahrens JF, Nguyen NA, Liu H, Liu Z, Lambert GG, Shaner NC, Chen L, Tolias KF, Zhang J, Ha T, St-Pierre F. Nat Commun. 2025 Apr 4;16(1):3241. doi: 10.1038/s41467-025-58223-5. PubMed 40185748.
Backbone
  Vector backbone: pCaggs
  Backbone size w/o insert (bp): 6105
  Vector type: Mammalian Expression
Growth in bacteria
  Bacterial resistance: Ampicillin, 100 μg/mL
  Growth temperature: 37°C
  Growth strain: DH5alpha
  Copy number: High Copy
Gene/Insert
  Gene/Insert name: mGold2s (alt names: mGold(V1A;V22I;H77N;Q80R;K101E;D117G; I123V;S147C;Y151F;K156R;K158Q;A163V;D173V;G232S); mVenus(V1A;V22I;L46F;T63S;H77N;Q80R;K101E;D117G; I123V;S147C;Y151F;K156R;K158Q;A163V;D173V;G232S))
  Species: Synthetic
  Insert size (bp): 720
  Mutation: mGold2s is mGold with V1A;V22I;H77N;Q80R;K101E;D117G; I123V;S147C;Y151F;K156R;K158Q;A163V;D173V;G232S mutations
  Promoter: Actin promoter with CMV enhancer
  Cloning method: Restriction Enzyme; 5′ cloning site NheI (not destroyed); 3′ cloning site HindIII (not destroyed)
  Sequencing primers: 5′ aaggtggtggctggtgtggc
Terms and licenses: Academic/Nonprofit Terms; Industry Terms: Not Available to Industry
How to cite: pCaggs-mGold2s was a gift from Francois St-Pierre (Addgene plasmid # 231763 ; http://n2t.net/addgene:231763 ; RRID:Addgene_231763)
